Addgene plasmid #224210: pFW1000
Purpose: (Empty Backbone) E. coli-Bacteroides shuttle plasmid; pB8-51 (Bacteroides replication origin), R6K (E. coli replication origin)
Depositing lab: Ophelia Venturelli. Depositing organization: University of Wisconsin, Madison. Publication: Polysaccharide utilization loci in Bacteroides determine population fitness and community-level interactions. Feng J, Qian Y, Zhou Z, Ertmer S, Vivas EI, Lan F, Hamilton JJ, Rey FE, Anantharaman K, Venturelli OS. Cell Host Microbe. 2022 Feb 9;30(2):200-215.e12. doi: 10.1016/j.chom.2021.12.006. Epub 2022 Jan 6. PubMed 34995484.
Backbone
  Vector backbone: pNBU2-bla-ermGb
  Vector type: Bacterial Expression, Synthetic Biology
Growth in bacteria
  Bacterial resistance: Ampicillin, 100 μg/mL
  Growth temperature: 37°C
  Growth strain: Pir1
  Copy number: Unknown
Terms and licenses: Academic/Nonprofit Terms; Industry Terms: Not Available to Industry
How to cite: pFW1000 was a gift from Ophelia Venturelli (Addgene plasmid # 224210 ; http://n2t.net/addgene:224210 ; RRID:Addgene_224210)
