[The description below was written by a language model from this plasmid's Addgene catalogue record and pLannotate feature annotations shown in this document.]
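Description:
pFW1000 is an empty-backbone E. coli–Bacteroides shuttle plasmid of about 4.7 kb, derived from pNBU2-bla-ermGb and catalogued for bacterial expression and synthetic biology work. It carries two replication systems. In E. coli it relies on the R6K γ origin, which fires only when the R6K initiator protein pi is supplied in trans, so the plasmid must be maintained in a pir-expressing host such as the Pir1 strain listed in the record. In Bacteroides, replication is attributed to the pB8-51 origin. That element is named in the catalogue entry but was not picked up by the automated annotation. It may lie in the unannotated stretch between the cloning site and the erythromycin resistance gene, although the record does not map it.

Selection in E. coli is by ampicillin, through the bla β-lactamase gene and its promoter. The feature table also identifies an rRNA adenine methyltransferase of the Erm family, matched by similarity to ermC'. The backbone name suggests this is the ermG-type marker, which confers macrolide–lincosamide–streptogramin B resistance and would typically provide erythromycin selection in Bacteroides. An incP (RP4-type) oriT with an adjacent traJ fragment allows the plasmid to be mobilised by conjugation from a suitable E. coli donor into Bacteroides recipients. A fragment of the pBluescript multiple cloning site just downstream of the R6K origin provides a place to insert cargo.

No promoter, reporter or insert is recorded, consistent with its role as an empty vector. Unlike its integrative NBU2-based parent, pFW1000 appears designed for episomal maintenance of cloned genes in Bacteroides.
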