Features (pLannotate 1.2.2; 7 found; start..end, strand, type, name):
     24..69      -  CDS            traJ (fragment): oriT-recognizing protein; traJ
    102..211     -  oriT           oriT: incP origin of transfer
    382..770     +  rep_origin     R6K γ ori: γ replication origin from E. coli plasmid R6K; requires the R6K initiator protein pi for replication
    782..870     +  misc_feature   MCS (fragment): pBluescript multiple cloning site
   2635..3363    -  CDS            ermC': ERM_BACIU - Experimental evidence at protein level: Swiss-Prot protein existence level 1. This protein produces a dimethylation of the adenine residue at position 2085 in 23S rRNA, resulting in reduced affinity between ribosomes and macrolide-lincosamide-streptogramin B antibiotics. From Bacillus subtilis.
   3834..3850    +  promoter       AmpR promoter (fragment): bla
   3851..4711    +  CDS            AmpR: β-lactamase; bla; confers resistance to ampicillin, carbenicillin, and related antibiotics
>Addgene plasmid #224210 | pFW1000 | addgene full sequence | sequence record 444250 | Addgene NGS Result
CAATTCGAGGGGGATCAATTCCGTGATAGGTGGGCTGCCCTTCCTGGTTGGCTTGGTTTCATCAGCCATC
CGCTTGCCCTCATCTGTTACGCCGGCGGTAGCCGGCCAGCCTCGCAGAGCAGGATTCCCGTTGAGCACCG
CCAGGTGCGAATAAGGGACAGTGAAGAAGGAACACCCGCTCGCGGGTGGGCCTACTTCACCTATCCTGCC
CGGCTGACGCCGTTGGATACACCAAGGAAAGTCTACACGAACCCTTTGGCAAAATCCTGTATATCGTGCG
AAAAAGGATGGATATACCGAAAAAATCGCTATAATGACCCCGAAGCAGGGTTATGCAGCGGAAAACGGAA
TTGATCCGGCCACGATGCGTCCGGCGTAGAGGATCTGAAGATCAGCAGTTCAACCTGTTGATAGTACGTA
CTAAGCTCTCATGTTTCACGTACTAAGCTCTCATGTTTAACGTACTAAGCTCTCATGTTTAACGAACTAA
ACCCTCATGGCTAACGTACTAAGCTCTCATGGCTAACGTACTAAGCTCTCATGTTTCACGTACTAAGCTC
TCATGTTTGAACAATAAAATTAATATAAATCAGCAACTTAAATAGCCTCTAAGGTTTTAAGTTTTATAAG
AAAAAAAAGAATATATAAGGCTTTTAAAGCTTTTAAGGTTTAACGGTTGTGGACAACAAGCCAGGGATGT
AACGCACTGAGAAGCCCTTAGAGCCTCTCAAAGCAATTTTGAGTGACACAGGAACACTTAACGGCTGACA
TGGGAATTCCCCTCCACCGCGGTGGCGGCCGCTCTAGAACTAGTGGATCCCCCGGGCTGCAGGAATTCGA
TATCAAGCTTATCGATACCGTCGACGTCGACTAATTGCCTATCTTCCAGTGATAACTATCTATGAAACTG
TTTGATACTTTTAGGTACCTACCCGGAGTGTTTCAGCCGGGTAATCTTGTTACTTATCCTTGATTTTCCC
TTTAAGGGCGTTTATAATCCACCCTTTCGGATTGTTCTTTTCTCGTGATTTTCCGTTTAGGAGAGCCAGT
TCTCCGATAAGGTCGGTTATCTTTTCTTGTGCCGTTATGAATGTCTCTTTGTTCCGGTTTATCTCTTCCG
ATGTGAAGCCGCAGGAATAACGGAGGTACTCGTACACATGGCTGTCTATCTGATATCGTGCTGTAACCTT
TGCTTGCAATTCTTTCCCTTCCAGTTCTTCATCTCTGAACTGTGGTTGATAGACCGGGTAGAACCTAAAC
CCGGTCACCTTGCTACGTTTGTTGTTTGGGTTTTCACGCACTTTCACGTAGTTGAAAGTGTATGGGCAGC
TCTCATCAAGCGCAGCCTTTGCTGGTTTCAAAACTCTTTCCTCAAAATGATCTATTCTGTCTTTTCCGTT
CTTGTCCTTGTATTTGTCCGCAGGTATGCCAAGACGGTCTTTCAAGTTTTCAAGGGATATATCCAAAGGG
TACACCTGCCCACTCATTAACATGTAAAACCTAAGGGAATACCCAGTAGGTAGCGCAAGAGCCTTGTTTA
ACTCAAATTCTCTGTACCCCTTGGCGAACTTGGTAAACACATCCCAAAGGTCGTTAGACACACGAAAGGT
TATAATGCCAGTGCGTTTTTTATATTTTGGGTTAGATATAAATCCGCACTTCCACCATTCCTCGTCATCT
TCGTAAGTAAAAAAACGTCCTGCCAAAGAATCGAGTGCGGCTATGATTTCATTGTAATCACGTCCGGAAA
AAATAACGTCAGATACATGCATTTGTGCATCAACATCCCAAAGTCCATGCTCAAACTTGCGTTTCGTGCC
TGCATAATCTTTCAGTTTTACTCCCTTTAGTTCAGCTTGGCACGCTTCCAGTATGCGAAGAACTATTCTT
TGTTCGTGTATGGACATGTCTTGCTGTTTTGACCATGTATATACCCATGAAACAACAACATCTTTATTCT
TGGTAATAGGTAGTTTCTTTTTCATAAACGATTGATTTGCTGCAAATATACACAATCCCCACATTAAAAC
AAAAAAAGAGGGGTAAAACTCCCAAAGTGTGGGGACTAATTTACTTTTAAACTCCCAAAGTGTGGGGACT
AAACTCCCAAAGTGTGGGGAAACACATGTTCTAATCCCTTTATTTATGGGCGTTTGCGAAGAAGTGATAG
AGCATATTACAGACGATGCTTATAACAGACAAGGGGAATTTATAGAGCTAAGTGGTTGATTTACTGTCGG
AAAAAGAAAAACGATAGGGAAAAAGAGCAAAGCAAAACCAACCAACGGGCGGTAGGATTGGAAACGGGTT
TTTATGGCGTGTACACGTTTGTGTACAAAATGTTTGTATTTTATTGAAATATAGCTATCTTTGTGCTGAA
TTTAAAAGCAAACAGATATGGAAGCATTATCAGTAAGAGAATACCGTAACAACCTCGCAGCGTCTTTCAC
CAAAGCTGACAATGGCGAGCAGGTACTAATTCGCAGGAAAAACGAGATTTACGCTTTGGTAAAAGTTGGT
CGTGAAGATTTGATGATAACCCCGGAGCTGCAAGCAAGGATTGACAAGGCAAGGGAAGAAGGTACCGAGG
ACGCGTAAACATTTACAGTTGCATGTGGCCTATTGTTTTTAGCCGTTAAATATTTTATAACTATTAAATA
GCGATACAAATTGTTCGAAACTAATATTGTTTATATCATATATTCTCGCATGTTTTAAAGCTTTATTAAA
TTGATTTTTTGTAAACAGTTTTTCGTACTCTTTGTTAACCCATTTCATTACAAAAGTTTCATATTTTTTT
CTCTCTTTAAATGCCATTTTTGCTGGCTTTCTTTTTAATACAATTAATGTGCTATCCACTTTAGGTTTTG
GATGGAAATAATACCTAGGAATTTTTGCTAATATAGAAATATCTACCTCTGCCATTAACAGCAATGCTAG
TGATCTGTTTGTATCTAATAACATTTTAGCAAAACCATATTCCACTATTAAATAACTTATTGTGGCTGAA
CTTTCAAAAACAATTTTTCGAATTATATTTGTGCTTATGTTGTAAGGTATGCTGCCAAATATTTTATATG
GATTGTGGCTAGGAAATGTAAATTTCAGTATATCATCATTTACTATTTGATAGTTAGGATAATTTAAGAG
CTTATTACGAGTTACCTCACATAATTTAGAATCAATTTCTATCGCCGTTACAAAATTACATCTCTTTACC
AATCCAGCAGTAAAATGACCTTTCCCTGCACCTATTTCAAAGATGTTATCTTTTTCATCTAAACTTATGC
AATTCATTATTTTTTCTATGTGATATTTTGAAGTAATAAAATTTTGACTATCTTTTATATTTACTTTGTT
CATTATAACCTCTCCTTAATTTATTGCATCTCTTTTCGAATATTTATGTTTTTTGAGAAAAGAACGTACT
CATGGTTCATCCCGATATGCGTATCGGTCTGTATATCAGCAACTTTCTATGTGTTTCAACTACAATAGTC
ATCTATTCTCATCTTTCTGAGTCCACCCCCTGCAAAGCCCCTCTTTACGACATAAAAATTCGGTCGGAAA
AGGTATGCAAAAGATGTTTCTCTCTTTAAGAGAAACTCTTCGGGATGCAAAAATATGAAAATAACTCCAA
TTCACCAAATTATATAGCGACTTTTTTACAAAATGCTAAAATTTGTTGATTTCCGTCAAGCAATTGTTGA
GCAAAAATGTCTTTTACGATAAAATGATACCTCAATATCAACTGTTTAGCAAAACGATATTTCTCTTAAA
GAGAGAAACACCTTTTTGTTCACCAATCCCCGACTTTTAATCCCGCGGCCATGATTGAAAAAGGAAGAGT
ATGAGTATTCAACATTTCCGTGTCGCCCTTATTCCCTTTTTTGCGGCATTTTGCCTTCCTGTTTTTGCTC
ACCCAGAAACGCTGGTGAAAGTAAAAGATGCTGAAGATCAGTTGGGTGCACGAGTGGGTTACATCGAACT
GGATCTCAACAGCGGTAAGATCCTTGAGAGTTTTCGCCCCGAAGAACGTTTTCCAATGATGAGCACTTTT
AAAGTTCTGCTATGTGGCGCGGTATTATCCCGTATTGACGCCGGGCAAGAGCAACTCGGTCGCCGCATAC
ACTATTCTCAGAATGACTTGGTTGAGTACTCACCAGTCACAGAAAAGCATCTTACGGATGGCATGACAGT
AAGAGAATTATGCAGTGCTGCCATAACCATGAGTGATAACACTGCGGCCAACTTACTTCTGACAACGATC
GGAGGACCGAAGGAGCTAACCGCTTTTTTGCACAACATGGGGGATCATGTAACTCGCCTTGATCGTTGGG
AACCGGAGCTGAATGAAGCCATACCAAACGACGAGCGTGACACCACGATGCCTGTAGCAATGGCAACAAC
GTTGCGCAAACTATTAACTGGCGAACTACTTACTCTAGCTTCCCGGCAACAATTAATAGACTGGATGGAG
GCGGATAAAGTTGCAGGACCACTTCTGCGCTCGGCCCTTCCGGCTGGCTGGTTTATTGCTGATAAATCTG
GAGCCGGTGAGCGTGGGTCTCGCGGTATCATTGCAGCACTGGGGCCAGATGGTAAGCCCTCCCGTATCGT
AGTTATCTACACGACGGGGAGTCAGGCAACTATGGATGAACGAAATAGACAGATCGCTGAGATAGGTGCC
TCACTGATTAAGCATTGGTAACTGTCAGACCAAGTTTACTCATAACGCGT
